LOCUS       Exported 8323 bp ds-DNA circular SYN 13-MAY-2021
DEFINITION  3rd generation lentiviral gRNA plasmid targeting human NTRK3.
ACCESSION   .
VERSION     .
KEYWORDS    NTRK3 gRNA (BRDN0001147858)
SOURCE      synthetic DNA construct
  ORGANISM  synthetic DNA construct
REFERENCE   1 (bases 1 to 8323)
  AUTHORS   Doench JG, Fusi N, Sullender M, Hegde M, Vaimberg EW, Donovan KF,
            Smith I, Tothova Z, Wilen C, Orchard R, Virgin HW, Listgarten J,
            Root DE
  TITLE     Optimized sgRNA design to maximize activity and minimize off-target
            effects of CRISPR-Cas9.
  JOURNAL   Nat Biotechnol. 2016 Jan 18. doi: 10.1038/nbt.3437.
  PUBMED    26780180
REFERENCE   2 (bases 1 to 8323)
  AUTHORS   .
  TITLE     Direct Submission
  JOURNAL   Exported May 13, 2021 from SnapGene Server 1.1.58
            http://www.snapgene.com
FEATURES             Location/Qualifiers
     source          1..8323
                     /organism="synthetic DNA construct"
                     /mol_type="other DNA"
     promoter        87..1265
                     /label=EF-1-alpha promoter
                     /note="strong constitutive promoter for human elongation
                     factor EF-1-alpha"
     intron          318..1256
                     /label=EF-1-alpha intron A
                     /note="intron upstream of the start codon of human
                     EF-1-alpha"
     primer_bind     1213..1233
                     /label=EF1a-F
                     /note="Human elongation factor-1a promoter, forward primer"
     CDS             1278..1877
                     /codon_start=1
                     /gene="pac from Streptomyces alboniger"
                     /product="puromycin N-acetyltransferase"
                     /label=PuroR
                     /note="confers resistance to puromycin"
                     /translation="MTEYKPTVRLATRDDVPRAVRTLAAAFADYPATRHTVDPDRHIER
                     VTELQELFLTRVGLDIGKVWVADDGAAVAVWTTPESVEAGAVFAEIGPRMAELSGSRLA
                     AQQQMEGLLAPHRPKEPAWFLATVGVSPDHQGKGLGSAVVLPGVEAAERAGVPAFLETS
                     APRNLPFYERLGFTVTADVEVPEGPRTWCMTRKPGA"
     primer_bind     complement(1278..1297)
                     /label=Puro-R
                     /note="Puromycin resistance gene, reverse primer. Also
                     called puro-variant-R"
     primer_bind     1774..1794
                     /label=Puro-F
                     /note="Puromycin resistance gene, forward primer"
     misc_feature    1893..2481
                     /label=WPRE
                     /note="woodchuck hepatitis virus posttranscriptional
                     regulatory element"
     primer_bind     complement(1946..1966)
                     /label=WPRE-R
                     /note="WPRE, reverse primer"
     CDS             complement(2364..2375)
                     /codon_start=1
                     /product="Factor Xa recognition and cleavage site"
                     /label=Factor Xa site
                     /translation="IEGR"
     LTR             2553..2786
                     /label=3' LTR (Delta-U3)
                     /note="self-inactivating 3' long terminal repeat (LTR) from
                     HIV-1"
     polyA_signal    2864..2985
                     /label=SV40 poly(A) signal
                     /note="SV40 polyadenylation signal"
     primer_bind     complement(2901..2920)
                     /label=SV40pA-R
                     /note="SV40 polyA, reverse primer"
     primer_bind     2955..2974
                     /label=EBV-rev
                     /note="SV40 polyA terminator, reverse primer"
     rep_origin      3025..3160
                     /label=SV40 ori
                     /note="SV40 origin of replication"
     primer_bind     3087..3106
                     /label=SV40pro-F
                     /note="SV40 promoter/origin, forward primer"
     primer_bind     complement(3180..3199)
                     /label=T7
                     /note="T7 promoter, forward primer"
     promoter        complement(3181..3199)
                     /label=T7 promoter
                     /note="promoter for bacteriophage T7 RNA polymerase"
     primer_bind     complement(3209..3226)
                     /label=M13 Forward
                     /note="In lacZ gene. Also called M13-F20 or M13 (-21)
                     Forward"
     primer_bind     complement(3209..3225)
                     /label=M13 fwd
                     /note="common sequencing primer, one of multiple similar
                     variants"
     primer_bind     complement(3218..3240)
                     /label=M13/pUC Forward
                     /note="In lacZ gene"
     rep_origin      3367..3822
                     /direction=RIGHT
                     /label=f1 ori
                     /note="f1 bacteriophage origin of replication; arrow
                     indicates direction of (+) strand synthesis"
     primer_bind     complement(3454..3473)
                     /label=F1ori-R
                     /note="F1 origin, reverse primer"
     primer_bind     3664..3685
                     /label=F1ori-F
                     /note="F1 origin, forward primer"
     promoter        3848..3952
                     /gene="bla"
                     /label=AmpR promoter
     CDS             3953..4813
                     /codon_start=1
                     /gene="bla"
                     /product="beta-lactamase"
                     /label=AmpR
                     /note="confers resistance to ampicillin, carbenicillin, and
                     related antibiotics"
                     /translation="MSIQHFRVALIPFFAAFCLPVFAHPETLVKVKDAEDQLGARVGYI
                     ELDLNSGKILESFRPEERFPMMSTFKVLLCGAVLSRIDAGQEQLGRRIHYSQNDLVEYS
                     PVTEKHLTDGMTVRELCSAAITMSDNTAANLLLTTIGGPKELTAFLHNMGDHVTRLDRW
                     EPELNEAIPNDERDTTMPVAMATTLRKLLTGELLTLASRQQLIDWMEADKVAGPLLRSA
                     LPAGWFIADKSGAGERGSRGIIAALGPDGKPSRIVVIYTTGSQATMDERNRQIAEIGAS
                     LIKHW"
     primer_bind     complement(4171..4190)
                     /label=Amp-R
                     /note="Ampicillin resistance gene, reverse primer"
     rep_origin      4984..5572
                     /direction=RIGHT
                     /label=ori
                     /note="high-copy-number ColE1/pMB1/pBR322/pUC origin of
                     replication"
     primer_bind     5473..5492
                     /label=pBR322ori-F
                     /note="pBR322 origin, forward primer"
     primer_bind     5726..5743
                     /label=L4440
                     /note="L4440 vector, forward primer"
     protein_bind    5860..5881
                     /label=CAP binding site
                     /bound_moiety="E. coli catabolite activator protein"
                     /note="CAP binding activates transcription in the presence
                     of cAMP."
     promoter        5896..5926
                     /label=lac promoter
                     /note="promoter for the E. coli lac operon"
     protein_bind    5934..5950
                     /label=lac operator
                     /bound_moiety="lac repressor encoded by lacI"
                     /note="The lac repressor binds to the lac operator to
                     inhibit transcription in E. coli. This inhibition can be
                     relieved by adding lactose or
                     isopropyl-beta-D-thiogalactopyranoside (IPTG)."
     primer_bind     5939..5961
                     /label=M13/pUC Reverse
                     /note="In lacZ gene"
     primer_bind     5958..5974
                     /label=M13 rev
                     /note="common sequencing primer, one of multiple similar
                     variants"
     primer_bind     5958..5974
                     /label=M13 Reverse
                     /note="In lacZ gene. Also called M13-rev"
     primer_bind     5993..6013
                     /label=T3
                     /note="T3 promoter, forward primer"
     promoter        5995..6013
                     /label=T3 promoter
                     /note="promoter for bacteriophage T3 RNA polymerase"
     promoter        6041..6267
                     /label=RSV promoter
                     /note="Rous sarcoma virus enhancer/promoter"
     LTR             6268..6448
                     /label=5' LTR (truncated)
                     /note="truncated 5' long terminal repeat (LTR) from HIV-1"
     misc_feature    6495..6620
                     /label=HIV-1 Psi
                     /note="packaging signal of human immunodeficiency virus
                     type 1"
     misc_feature    7113..7346
                     /label=RRE
                     /note="The Rev response element (RRE) of HIV-1 allows for
                     Rev-dependent mRNA export from the nucleus to the
                     cytoplasm."
     CDS             7531..7575
                     /codon_start=1
                     /product="antigenic peptide corresponding to amino acids
                     655 to 669 of the HIV envelope protein gp41 (Lutje Hulsik
                     et al., 2013)"
                     /label=gp41 peptide
                     /note="recognized by the 2H10 single-chain llama nanobody"
                     /translation="KNEQELLELDKWASL"
     promoter        7753..7993
                     /label=U6 promoter
                     /note="RNA polymerase III promoter for human U6 snRNA"
     primer_bind     7753..7773
                     /label=hU6-F
                     /note="Human U6 promoter, forward primer"
     primer_bind     7924..7943
                     /label=LKO.1 5'
                     /note="Human U6 promoter, forward primer"
     misc_RNA        8023..8098
                     /label=gRNA scaffold
                     /note="guide RNA scaffold for the Streptococcus pyogenes
                     CRISPR/Cas9 system"
     misc_feature    8154..8271
                     /label=cPPT/CTS
                     /note="central polypurine tract and central termination
                     sequence of HIV-1"
ORIGIN
        1 cccgggtgca aagatggata aagttttaaa cagagaggaa tctttgcagc taatggacct
       61 tctaggtctt gaaaggagtg ggaattggct ccggtgcccg tcagtgggca gagcgcacat
      121 cgcccacagt ccccgagaag ttggggggag gggtcggcaa ttgatccggt gcctagagaa
      181 ggtggcgcgg ggtaaactgg gaaagtgatg tcgtgtactg gctccgcctt tttcccgagg
      241 gtgggggaga accgtatata agtgcagtag tcgccgtgaa cgttcttttt cgcaacgggt
      301 ttgccgccag aacacaggta agtgccgtgt gtggttcccg cgggcctggc ctctttacgg
      361 gttatggccc ttgcgtgcct tgaattactt ccacctggct gcagtacgtg attcttgatc
      421 ccgagcttcg ggttggaagt gggtgggaga gttcgaggcc ttgcgcttaa ggagcccctt
      481 cgcctcgtgc ttgagttgag gcctggcctg ggcgctgggg ccgccgcgtg cgaatctggt
      541 ggcaccttcg cgcctgtctc gctgctttcg ataagtctct agccatttaa aatttttgat
      601 gacctgctgc gacgcttttt ttctggcaag atagtcttgt aaatgcgggc caagatctgc
      661 acactggtat ttcggttttt ggggccgcgg gcggcgacgg ggcccgtgcg tcccagcgca
      721 catgttcggc gaggcggggc ctgcgagcgc ggccaccgag aatcggacgg gggtagtctc
      781 aagctggccg gcctgctctg gtgcctggcc tcgcgccgcc gtgtatcgcc ccgccctggg
      841 cggcaaggct ggcccggtcg gcaccagttg cgtgagcgga aagatggccg cttcccggcc
      901 ctgctgcagg gagctcaaaa tggaggacgc ggcgctcggg agagcgggcg ggtgagtcac
      961 ccacacaaag gaaaagggcc tttccgtcct cagccgtcgc ttcatgtgac tccacggagt
     1021 accgggcgcc gtccaggcac ctcgattagt tctcgagctt ttggagtacg tcgtctttag
     1081 gttgggggga ggggttttat gcgatggagt ttccccacac tgagtgggtg gagactgaag
     1141 ttaggccagc ttggcacttg atgtaattct ccttggaatt tgcccttttt gagtttggat
     1201 cttggttcat tctcaagcct cagacagtgg ttcaaagttt ttttcttcca tttcaggtgt
     1261 cgtgacgtac ggccaccatg accgagtaca agcccacggt gcgcctcgcc acccgcgacg
     1321 acgtccccag ggccgtacgc accctcgccg ccgcgttcgc cgactacccc gccacgcgcc
     1381 acaccgtcga tccggaccgc cacatcgagc gggtcaccga gctgcaagaa ctcttcctca
     1441 cgcgcgtcgg gctcgacatc ggcaaggtgt gggtcgcgga cgacggcgcc gccgtggcgg
     1501 tctggaccac gccggagagc gtcgaagcgg gggcggtgtt cgccgagatc ggcccgcgca
     1561 tggccgagtt gagcggttcc cggctggccg cgcagcaaca gatggaaggc ctcctggcgc
     1621 cgcaccggcc caaggagccc gcgtggttcc tggccaccgt cggagtctcg cccgaccacc
     1681 agggcaaggg tctgggcagc gccgtcgtgc tccccggagt ggaggcggcc gagcgcgccg
     1741 gggtgcccgc cttcctggag acctccgcgc cccgcaacct ccccttctac gagcggctcg
     1801 gcttcaccgt caccgccgac gtcgaggtgc ccgaaggacc gcgcacctgg tgcatgaccc
     1861 gcaagcccgg tgcctgaacg cgttaagtcg acaatcaacc tctggattac aaaatttgtg
     1921 aaagattgac tggtattctt aactatgttg ctccttttac gctatgtgga tacgctgctt
     1981 taatgccttt gtatcatgct attgcttccc gtatggcttt cattttctcc tccttgtata
     2041 aatcctggtt gctgtctctt tatgaggagt tgtggcccgt tgtcaggcaa cgtggcgtgg
     2101 tgtgcactgt gtttgctgac gcaaccccca ctggttgggg cattgccacc acctgtcagc
     2161 tcctttccgg gactttcgct ttccccctcc ctattgccac ggcggaactc atcgccgcct
     2221 gccttgcccg ctgctggaca ggggctcggc tgttgggcac tgacaattcc gtggtgttgt
     2281 cggggaaatc atcgtccttt ccttggctgc tcgcctgtgt tgccacctgg attctgcgcg
     2341 ggacgtcctt ctgctacgtc ccttcggccc tcaatccagc ggaccttcct tcccgcggcc
     2401 tgctgccggc tctgcggcct cttccgcgtc ttcgccttcg ccctcagacg agtcggatct
     2461 ccctttgggc cgcctccccg cgtcgacttt aagaccaatg acttacaagg cagctgtaga
     2521 tcttagccac tttttaaaag aaaagggggg actggaaggg ctaattcact cccaacgaag
     2581 acaagatctg ctttttgctt gtactgggtc tctctggtta gaccagatct gagcctggga
     2641 gctctctggc taactaggga acccactgct taagcctcaa taaagcttgc cttgagtgct
     2701 tcaagtagtg tgtgcccgtc tgttgtgtga ctctggtaac tagagatccc tcagaccctt
     2761 ttagtcagtg tggaaaatct ctagcagtac gtatagtagt tcatgtcatc ttattattca
     2821 gtatttataa cttgcaaaga aatgaatatc agagagtgag aggaacttgt ttattgcagc
     2881 ttataatggt tacaaataaa gcaatagcat cacaaatttc acaaataaag catttttttc
     2941 actgcattct agttgtggtt tgtccaaact catcaatgta tcttatcatg tctggctcta
     3001 gctatcccgc ccctaactcc gcccatcccg cccctaactc cgcccagttc cgcccattct
     3061 ccgccccatg gctgactaat tttttttatt tatgcagagg ccgaggccgc ctcggcctct
     3121 gagctattcc agaagtagtg aggaggcttt tttggaggcc tagggacgta cccaattcgc
     3181 cctatagtga gtcgtattac gcgcgctcac tggccgtcgt tttacaacgt cgtgactggg
     3241 aaaaccctgg cgttacccaa cttaatcgcc ttgcagcaca tccccctttc gccagctggc
     3301 gtaatagcga agaggcccgc accgatcgcc cttcccaaca gttgcgcagc ctgaatggcg
     3361 aatgggnnnn nnnnnnnnnn nnnnnnnnnn nnnnnnnnnn nnnnnnnnnn nnnnnnnnnn
     3421 nnnnnnnnnn nnnnnnnnnn nnnnnnnnnn nnnnnnnnnn nnnnnnnnnn nnnnnnnnnn
     3481 nnnnnnnnnn cnnnnnnnnn nnnnnnnnnn nnnnnnnnnn nnnnnnnnnn nnnnnnnnnn
     3541 nnnnnnnnnn nnnnnnnnnn nnnnnnnnnn nnnnnnnnnn nnannnnnnn nnnnnnnnnn
     3601 nnnnnnnnnn nnnnnnnnnn nnnnnnnnnn nncctttgac gttggagtcc acgttcttta
     3661 atagtggact cttgttccaa actggaacaa cactcaaccc tatctcggtc tattcttttg
     3721 atttataagg gattttgccg atttcggcct attggttaaa aaatgagctg atttaacaaa
     3781 aatttaacgc gaattttaac aaaatattaa cgcttacaat ttaggtggca cttttcgggg
     3841 aaatgtgcgc ggaaccccta tttgtttatt tttctaaata cattcaaata tgtatccgct
     3901 catgagacaa taaccctgat aaatgcttca ataatattga aaaaggaaga gtatgagtat
     3961 tcaacatttc cgtgtcgccc ttattccctt ttttgcggca ttttgccttc ctgtttttgc
     4021 tcacccagaa acgctggtga aagtaaaaga tgctgaagat cagttgggtg cacgagtggg
     4081 ttacatcgaa ctggatctca acagcggtaa gatccttgag agttttcgcc ccgaagaacg
     4141 ttttccaatg atgagcactt ttaaagttct gctatgtggc gcggtattat cccgtattga
     4201 cgccgggcaa gagcaactcg gtcgccgcat acactattct cagaatgact tggttgagta
     4261 ctcaccagtc acagaaaagc atcttacgga tggcatgaca gtaagagaat tatgcagtgc
     4321 tgccataacc atgagtgata acactgcggc caacttactt ctgacaacga tcggaggacc
     4381 gaaggagcta accgcttttt tgcacaacat gggggatcat gtaactcgcc ttgatcgttg
     4441 ggaaccggag ctgaatgaag ccataccaaa cgacgagcgt gacaccacga tgcctgtagc
     4501 aatggcaaca acgttgcgca aactattaac tggcgaacta cttactctag cttcccggca
     4561 acaattaata gactggatgg aggcggataa agttgcagga ccacttctgc gctcggccct
     4621 tccggctggc tggtttattg ctgataaatc tggagccggt gagcgtgggt ctcgcggtat
     4681 cattgcagca ctggggccag atggtaagcc ctcccgtatc gtagttatct acacgacggg
     4741 gagtcaggca actatggatg aacgaaatag acagatcgct gagataggtg cctcactgat
     4801 taagcattgg taactgtcag accaagttta ctcatatata ctttagattg atttaaaact
     4861 tcatttttaa tttaaaagga tctaggtgaa gatccttttt gataatctca tgaccaaaat
     4921 cccttaacgt gagttttcgt tccactgagc gtcagacccc gtagaaaaga tcaaaggatc
     4981 ttcttgagat cctttttttc tgcgcgtaat ctgctgcttg caaacaaaaa aaccaccgct
     5041 accagcggtg gtttgtttgc cggatcaaga gctaccaact ctttttccga aggtaactgg
     5101 cttcagcaga gcgcagatac caaatactgt tcttctagtg tagccgtagt taggccacca
     5161 cttcaagaac tctgtagcac cgcctacata cctcgctctg ctaatcctgt taccagtggc
     5221 tgctgccagt ggcgataagt cgtgtcttac cgggttggac tcaagacgat agttaccgga
     5281 taaggcgcag cggtcgggct gaacgggggg ttcgtgcaca cagcccagct tggagcgaac
     5341 gacctacacc gaactgagat acctacagcg tgagctatga gaaagcgcca cgcttcccga
     5401 agggagaaag gcggacaggt atccggtaag cggcagggtc ggaacaggag agcgcacgag
     5461 ggagcttcca gggggaaacg cctggtatct ttatagtcct gtcgggtttc gccacctctg
     5521 acttgagcgt cgatttttgt gatgctcgtc aggggggcgg agcctatgga aaaacgccag
     5581 caacgcggcc tttttacggt tcctggcctt ttgctggcct tttgctcaca tgttctttcc
     5641 tgcgttatcc cctgattctg tggataaccg tattaccgcc tttgagtgag ctgataccgc
     5701 tcgccgcagc cgaacgaccg agcgcagcga gtcagtgagc gaggaagcgg aagagcgccc
     5761 aatacgcaaa ccgcctctcc ccgcgcgttg gccgattcat taatgcagct ggcacgacag
     5821 gtttcccgac tggaaagcgg gcagtgagcg caacgcaatt aatgtgagtt agctcactca
     5881 ttaggcaccc caggctttac actttatgct tccggctcgt atgttgtgtg gaattgtgag
     5941 cggataacaa tttcacacag gaaacagcta tgaccatgat tacgccaagc gcgcaattaa
     6001 ccctcactaa agggaacaaa agctggagct gcaagcttaa tgtagtctta tgcaatactc
     6061 ttgtagtctt gcaacatggt aacgatgagt tagcaacatg ccttacaagg agagaaaaag
     6121 caccgtgcat gccgattggt ggaagtaagg tggtacgatc gtgccttatt aggaaggcaa
     6181 cagacgggtc tgacatggat tggacgaacc actgaattgc cgcattgcag agatattgta
     6241 tttaagtgcc tagctcgata cataaacggg tctctctggt tagaccagat ctgagcctgg
     6301 gagctctctg gctaactagg gaacccactg cttaagcctc aataaagctt gccttgagtg
     6361 cttcaagtag tgtgtgcccg tctgttgtgt gactctggta actagagatc cctcagaccc
     6421 ttttagtcag tgtggaaaat ctctagcagt ggcgcccgaa cagggacttg aaagcgaaag
     6481 ggaaaccaga ggagctctct cgacgcagga ctcggcttgc tgaagcgcgc acggcaagag
     6541 gcgaggggcg gcgactggtg agtacgccaa aaattttgac tagcggaggc tagaaggaga
     6601 gagatgggtg cgagagcgtc agtattaagc gggggagaat tagatcgcga tgggaaaaaa
     6661 ttcggttaag gccaggggga aagaaaaaat ataaattaaa acatatagta tgggcaagca
     6721 gggagctaga acgattcgca gttaatcctg gcctgttaga aacatcagaa ggctgtagac
     6781 aaatactggg acagctacaa ccatcccttc agacaggatc agaagaactt agatcattat
     6841 ataatacagt agcaaccctc tattgtgtgc atcaaaggat agagataaaa gacaccaagg
     6901 aagctttaga caagatagag gaagagcaaa acaaaagtaa gaccaccgca cagcaagcgg
     6961 ccgctgatct tcagacctgg aggaggagat atgagggaca attggagaag tgaattatat
     7021 aaatataaag tagtaaaaat tgaaccatta ggagtagcac ccaccaaggc aaagagaaga
     7081 gtggtgcaga gagaaaaaag agcagtggga ataggagctt tgttccttgg gttcttggga
     7141 gcagcaggaa gcactatggg cgcagcgtca atgacgctga cggtacaggc cagacaatta
     7201 ttgtctggta tagtgcagca gcagaacaat ttgctgaggg ctattgaggc gcaacagcat
     7261 ctgttgcaac tcacagtctg gggcatcaag cagctccagg caagaatcct ggctgtggaa
     7321 agatacctaa aggatcaaca gctcctgggg atttggggtt gctctggaaa actcatttgc
     7381 accactgctg tgccttggaa tgctagttgg agtaataaat ctctggaaca gatttggaat
     7441 cacacgacct ggatggagtg ggacagagaa attaacaatt acacaagctt aatacactcc
     7501 ttaattgaag aatcgcaaaa ccagcaagaa aagaatgaac aagaattatt ggaattagat
     7561 aaatgggcaa gtttgtggaa ttggtttaac ataacaaatt ggctgtggta tataaaatta
     7621 ttcataatga tagtaggagg cttggtaggt ttaagaatag tttttgctgt actttctata
     7681 gtgaatagag ttaggcaggg atattcacca ttatcgtttc agacccacct cccaaccccg
     7741 aggggaccca gagagggcct atttcccatg attccttcat atttgcatat acgatacaag
     7801 gctgttagag agataattag aattaatttg actgtaaaca caaagatatt agtacaaaat
     7861 acgtgacgta gaaagtaata atttcttggg tagtttgcag ttttaaaatt atgttttaaa
     7921 atggactatc atatgcttac cgtaacttga aagtatttcg atttcttggc tttatatatc
     7981 ttgtggaaag gacgaaacac cgcatgtgga atactaccaa gagttttaga gctagaaata
     8041 gcaagttaaa ataaggctag tccgttatca acttgaaaaa gtggcaccga gtcggtgctt
     8101 ttttaagctt ggcgtaacta gatcttgaga caaatggcag tattcatcca caattttaaa
     8161 agaaaagggg ggattggggg gtacagtgca ggggaaagaa tagtagacat aatagcaaca
     8221 gacatacaaa ctaaagaatt acaaaaacaa attacaaaaa ttcaaaattt tcgggtttat
     8281 tacagggaca gcagagatcc actttggcgc cggctcgagg ggg
//
