[The description below was written by a language model from this plasmid's Addgene catalogue record and the feature table of its GenBank file.]
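Description:
NTRK3 gRNA (BRDN0001147858) is a third-generation lentiviral CRISPR guide plasmid built on the lentiGuide-Puro backbone, an 8,323 bp circular construct that delivers a single guide RNA against human NTRK3 (the TrkC receptor tyrosine kinase). In bacteria it is maintained as a high-copy plasmid through a ColE1/pUC-type origin with ampicillin selection from the bla gene. The backbone also carries an f1 origin, an SV40 origin and leftover lac, T3 and T7 cloning-vector elements, none of which contribute to guide delivery.

The viral genome is transcribed in packaging cells from an RSV promoter fused to a truncated HIV-1 5' LTR, which makes transcription Tat-independent. It contains the Psi packaging signal, the RRE for Rev-dependent nuclear export, a cPPT/CTS element and a self-inactivating Delta-U3 3' LTR followed by an SV40 polyadenylation signal. Two expression units sit between the LTRs. A human U6 RNA polymerase III promoter drives the NTRK3-specific spacer fused to the Streptococcus pyogenes Cas9 gRNA scaffold. An EF-1-alpha promoter, including its intron A, expresses puromycin N-acetyltransferase so that transduced mammalian cells can be selected, and a downstream WPRE enhances transcript expression.

The guide was designed to match several NTRK3 reference transcripts, and it belongs to a human kinome gRNA collection associated with work on optimised sgRNA design. The plasmid does not encode Cas9, so it is meant to be used with a separate Cas9 lentivector or in cells that already express Cas9, typically for knockout of NTRK3.
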