Addgene plasmid #76181: NTRK3 gRNA (BRDN0001147858)
Purpose: 3rd generation lentiviral gRNA plasmid targeting human NTRK3
Depositing lab: John Doench & David Root. Depositing organization: Broad Institute. Publication: Optimized sgRNA design to maximize activity and minimize off-target effects of CRISPR-Cas9. Doench JG, Fusi N, Sullender M, Hegde M, Vaimberg EW, Donovan KF, Smith I, Tothova Z, Wilen C, Orchard R, Virgin HW, Listgarten J, Root DE. Nat Biotechnol. 2016 Jan 18. doi: 10.1038/nbt.3437. PubMed 26780180.
Backbone
  Vector backbone: lentiGuide-Puro
  Backbone manufacturer: Zhang Lab (Addgene plasmid # 52963)
  Vector type: Mammalian Expression, Lentiviral, CRISPR
  Selectable markers: Puromycin
Growth in bacteria
  Bacterial resistance: Ampicillin, 100 μg/mL
  Growth temperature: 37°C
  Growth strain: DH5alpha
  Copy number: High Copy
Gene/Insert
  Gene/Insert name: NTRK3 (alt names: NTRK3; NM_001007156.2)
  gRNA/shRNA sequence: CATGTGGAATACTACCAAGA
  Species: H. sapiens (human)
  Entrez Gene: NTRK3 (a.k.a. GP145-TrkC, TRKC, gp145(trkC))
  Promoter: hU6
  Cloning method: Unknown
  Sequencing primers: 5′ U6-F; 3′ pS2-R
Terms and licenses: Academic/Nonprofit Terms; Industry Terms: Not Available to Industry
Depositor comments: The gRNA was designed to target the following Genbank reference sequence(s): NM_001007156.2,NM_001012338.2,NM_001243101.1,NM_002530.3. Note that this plasmid does NOT contain Cas9. It should be used in conjunction with lentiCas9-Blast (Addgene #52962) or otherwise with cell lines already expressing Cas9. Browse the full kinome gRNA library at http://www.addgene.org/pooled-library/broadgpp-human-kinome/ or visit http://www.broadinstitute.org/rnai/public/ for detailed protocols and information.
How to cite: NTRK3 gRNA (BRDN0001147858) was a gift from John Doench & David Root (Addgene plasmid # 76181 ; http://n2t.net/addgene:76181 ; RRID:Addgene_76181)
