>Addgene plasmid #76181 | NTRK3 gRNA (BRDN0001147858) | depositor partial sequence | sequence record 143641 | Target Sequence
CATGTGGAATACTACCAAGA
