>Addgene plasmid #76181 | NTRK3 gRNA (BRDN0001147858) | addgene partial sequence | sequence record 185339 | hU6-F
GAAAGTAATAATTTCTTGGGTAGTTTGCAGTTTTAAAATTATGTTTTAAAATGGACTATCATATGCTTAC
CGTAACTTGAAAGTATTTCGATTTCTTGGCTTTATATATCTTGTGGAAAGGACGAAACACCGCATGTGGA
ATACTACCAAGAGTTTTAGAGCTAGAAATAGCAAGTTAAAATAAGGCTAGTCCGTTATCAACTTGAAAAA
GTGGCACCGAGTCGGTGCTTTTTTAAGCTTGGCGTAACTAGATCTTGAGACAAATGGCAGTATTCATCCA
CAATTTTAAAAGAAAAGGGGGGATTGGGGGGTACAGTGCAGGGGAAAGAATAGTAGACATAATAGCAACA
GACATACAAACTAAAGAATTACAAAAACAAATTACAAAAATTCAAAATTTTCGGGTTTATTACAGGGACA
GCAGAGATCCACTTTGGCGCCGGCTCGAGGGGGCCCGGGTGCAAAGATGGATAAAGTTTTAAACAGAGAG
GAATCTTTGCAGCTAATGGACCTTCTAGGTCTTGAAAGGAGTGGGAATTGGCTCCGGTGCCCGTCAGTGG
GCAGAGCGCA
